Addgene plasmid #45468: pNLS-iRFP713
Depositing lab: Vladislav Verkhusha. Depositing organization: Albert Einstein College of Medicine. Publication: Near-infrared fluorescent proteins for multicolor in vivo imaging. Shcherbakova DM, Verkhusha VV. Nat Methods. 2013 Jun 16. doi: 10.1038/nmeth.2521. PubMed 23770755.
Backbone
  Vector backbone: pN1
  Backbone manufacturer: Clontech
  Backbone size w/o insert (bp): 4055
  Total vector size (bp): 5006
  Modifications to backbone: nuclear localization signal
  Vector type: Mammalian Expression
  Selectable markers: Neomycin (select with G418)
Growth in bacteria
  Bacterial resistance: Kanamycin, 50 μg/mL
  Growth temperature: 37°C
  Growth strain: DH5alpha
  Copy number: High Copy
Gene/Insert
  Gene/Insert name: iRFP713
  Species: Rhodopseudomonas palustris
  Insert size (bp): 951
  Mutation: T2A, S13L, A92T, V104T, V114I, E161K, E193K, F198Y, D202T, I203V, Y258F, A283V, K288T, N290Y relative to RpBphP2
  GenBank ID: JN247409
  Promoter: CMV
  Tag / fusion protein: nuclear localization signal (N terminal on insert)
  Cloning method: Restriction Enzyme; 5′ cloning site AgeI (not destroyed); 3′ cloning site NotI (not destroyed)
  Sequencing primers: 5′ CMV-F; 3′ SV40pA-R
Terms and licenses: Academic/Nonprofit Terms; Industry Terms: Not Available to Industry
How to cite: pNLS-iRFP713 was a gift from Vladislav Verkhusha (Addgene plasmid # 45468 ; http://n2t.net/addgene:45468 ; RRID:Addgene_45468)
