[The description below was written by a language model from this plasmid's Addgene catalogue record and pLannotate feature annotations shown in this document.]
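Description:
pNLS-iRFP713 is a 5,006 bp mammalian expression plasmid built on the Clontech pN1 backbone, designed to express a nuclear-targeted version of the near-infrared fluorescent protein iRFP713. It replicates in E. coli at high copy from a ColE1/pUC-type origin and also carries an f1 phage origin. A single Tn5 aminoglycoside phosphotransferase gene (NeoR/KanR) serves as the marker in both hosts. A bacterial bla-type promoter drives it for kanamycin selection, and the SV40 enhancer/early promoter, paired with an HSV TK polyadenylation signal, drives it for G418 selection of stably transfected mammalian cells. The short ble and bGH poly(A) fragments in the feature table appear to be backbone remnants rather than functional elements.

The payload sits downstream of the human CMV immediate-early enhancer and promoter and ends at an SV40 poly(A) signal. The 951 bp iRFP713 insert, cloned between AgeI and NotI, is an engineered bacteriophytochrome derived from Rhodopseudomonas palustris RpBphP2. It carries fourteen substitutions relative to the parent protein and needs the cofactor biliverdin to fluoresce. The catalogue lists the nuclear localization signal as an N-terminal fusion added to the backbone. The automated annotation does not label an NLS. There is an unannotated gap between the MCS fragment and the iRFP713 coding sequence where it could lie, and a short SV40 large T antigen fragment is annotated just after the coding sequence, so the record does not settle the signal's exact position.

The construct is suited to labelling nuclei with a constitutive near-infrared marker in transfected mammalian cells. The associated publication concerns near-infrared proteins for multicolor in vivo imaging, where this protein can be combined with other spectrally distinct reporters.
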