Features (pLannotate 1.2.2; 14 found; start..end, strand, type, name):
     61..364     +  enhancer       CMV enhancer: human cytomegalovirus immediate early enhancer
    365..568     +  promoter       CMV promoter: human cytomegalovirus (CMV) immediate early promoter
    591..634     +  misc_feature   MCS (fragment): multiple cloning site
    722..1669    +  CDS            iRFP713: iRFP713 is a basic (constitutively fluorescent) near ir fluorescent protein published in 2011, derived from Rhodopseudomonas palustris. It has low acid sensitivity. It requires the cofactor biliverdin for fluorescence.
   1688..1771    +  CDS            large T antigen (fragment): large T antigen from SV40 (simian virus 40)
   1794..1915    +  polyA_signal   SV40 poly(A) signal: SV40 polyadenylation signal
   1949..2377    -  rep_origin     f1 ori (sequence partly withheld): f1 bacteriophage origin of replication; arrow indicates direction of (+) strand synthesis
   2404..2508    +  promoter       AmpR promoter: bla
   2510..2867    +  promoter       SV40 promoter: SV40 enhancer and early promoter
   2902..3696    +  CDS            NeoR/KanR: aminoglycoside phosphotransferase from Tn5; aph(3')-II (or nptII); confers resistance to neomycin, kanamycin, and G418 (Geneticin®)
   3717..3869    +  CDS            ble (fragment): BLE_KLEPN - Experimental evidence at protein level: Swiss-Prot protein existence level 1. Binding protein with a strong affinity to the bleomycin family of antibiotics. Binds to CL990; an antimitotic-antibiotic compound. From Klebsiella pneumoniae.
   3928..3975    +  polyA_signal   HSV TK poly(A) signal: herpes simplex virus thymidine kinase polyadenylation signal (Cole and Stacy, 1985)
   4066..4082    -  polyA_signal   bGH poly(A) signal (fragment): bovine growth hormone polyadenylation signal
   4304..4892    +  rep_origin     ori: high-copy-number ColE1/pMB1/pBR322/pUC origin of replication
>Addgene plasmid #45468 | pNLS-iRFP713 | depositor full sequence | sequence record 63506 | pNLS-iRFP713 sequence 5006 bps
TAGTTATTAATAGTAATCAATTACGGGGTCATTAGTTCATAGCCCATATATGGAGTTCCGCGTTACATAA
CTTACGGTAAATGGCCCGCCTGGCTGACCGCCCAACGACCCCCGCCCATTGACGTCAATAATGACGTATG
TTCCCATAGTAACGCCAATAGGGACTTTCCATTGACGTCAATGGGTGGAGTATTTACGGTAAACTGCCCA
CTTGGCAGTACATCAAGTGTATCATATGCCAAGTACGCCCCCTATTGACGTCAATGACGGTAAATGGCCC
GCCTGGCATTATGCCCAGTACATGACCTTATGGGACTTTCCTACTTGGCAGTACATCTACGTATTAGTCA
TCGCTATTACCATGGTGATGCGGTTTTGGCAGTACATCAATGGGCGTGGATAGCGGTTTGACTCACGGGG
ATTTCCAAGTCTCCACCCCATTGACGTCAATGGGAGTTTGTTTTGGCACCAAAATCAACGGGACTTTCCA
AAATGTCGTAACAACTCCGCCCCATTGACGCAAATGGGCGGTAGGCGTGTACGGTGGGAGGTCTATATAA
GCAGAGCTGGTTTAGTGAACCGTCAGATCCGCTAGCGCTACCGGACTCAGATCTCGAGCTCAAGCTTCGA
ATTCGCCACCATGTCGCGGAGGCGGCACAGCTACGAGAACGATGGTGGACAACCTCACAAAAGGAGGAAG
ACGTCTCCACCGGTCGCCACCATGGCGGAAGGATCCGTCGCCAGGCAGCCTGACCTCTTGACCTGCGACG
ATGAGCCGATCCATATCCCCGGTGCCATCCAACCGCATGGACTGCTGCTCGCCCTCGCCGCCGACATGAC
GATCGTTGCCGGCAGCGACAACCTTCCCGAACTCACCGGACTGGCGATCGGCGCCCTGATCGGCCGCTCT
GCGGCCGATGTCTTCGACTCGGAGACGCACAACCGTCTGACGATCGCCTTGGCCGAGCCCGGGGCGGCCG
TCGGAGCACCGATCACTGTCGGCTTCACGATGCGAAAGGACGCAGGCTTCATCGGCTCCTGGCATCGCCA
TGATCAGCTCATCTTCCTCGAGCTCGAGCCTCCCCAGCGGGACGTCGCCGAGCCGCAGGCGTTCTTCCGC
CGCACCAACAGCGCCATCCGCCGCCTGCAGGCCGCCGAAACCTTGGAAAGCGCCTGCGCCGCCGCGGCGC
AAGAGGTGCGGAAGATTACCGGCTTCGATCGGGTGATGATCTATCGCTTCGCCTCCGACTTCAGCGGCGA
AGTGATCGCAGAGGATCGGTGCGCCGAGGTCGAGTCAAAACTAGGCCTGCACTATCCTGCCTCAACCGTG
CCGGCGCAGGCCCGTCGGCTCTATACCATCAACCCGGTACGGATCATTCCCGATATCAATTATCGGCCGG
TGCCGGTCACCCCAGACCTCAATCCGGTCACCGGGCGGCCGATTGATCTTAGCTTCGCCATCCTGCGCAG
CGTCTCGCCCGTCCATCTGGAGTTCATGCGCAACATAGGCATGCACGGCACGATGTCGATCTCGATTTTG
CGCGGCGAGCGACTGTGGGGATTGATCGTTTGCCATCACCGAACGCCGTACTACGTCGATCTCGATGGCC
GCCAAGCCTGCGAGCTAGTCGCCCAGGTTCTGGCCTGGCAGATCGGCGTGATGGAAGAGTGAGCGGCCGC
GACTCTAGATCATAATCAGCCATACCACATTTGTAGAGGTTTTACTTGCTTTAAAAAACCTCCCACACCT
CCCCCTGAACCTGAAACATAAAATGAATGCAATTGTTGTTGTTAACTTGTTTATTGCAGCTTATAATGGT
TACAAATAAAGCAATAGCATCACAAATTTCACAAATAAAGCATTTTTTTCACTGCATTCTAGTTGTGGTT
TGTCCAAACTCATCAATGTATCTTAAGGCGTAAATTGTAAGCGTTAATATTTTGTTAAAATTCGCGTTAA
ATTTTTGTTAAATCAGCTCATTTTTTAACCAATAGGCCGAAATCGGCAAAATCCCTTATAAATCAAAAGA
ATAGACCGAGATAGGGT
[37 nt withheld, positions 2048-2084]
AAAGAACGTGGACTCCAACGTCAAAGG
[49 nt withheld, positions 2112-2160]
T
[91 nt withheld, positions 2162-2252]
G
[124 nt withheld, positions 2254-2377]
CAGGTGGCACTTTTCGGGGAAATGTGCGCGGAACCCCTATTTGTTTATTTTTCTAAATACATTCAAATAT
GTATCCGCTCATGAGACAATAACCCTGATAAATGCTTCAATAATATTGAAAAAGGAAGAGTCCTGAGGCG
GAAAGAACCAGCTGTGGAATGTGTGTCAGTTAGGGTGTGGAAAGTCCCCAGGCTCCCCAGCAGGCAGAAG
TATGCAAAGCATGCATCTCAATTAGTCAGCAACCAGGTGTGGAAAGTCCCCAGGCTCCCCAGCAGGCAGA
AGTATGCAAAGCATGCATCTCAATTAGTCAGCAACCATAGTCCCGCCCCTAACTCCGCCCATCCCGCCCC
TAACTCCGCCCAGTTCCGCCCATTCTCCGCCCCATGGCTGACTAATTTTTTTTATTTATGCAGAGGCCGA
GGCCGCCTCGGCCTCTGAGCTATTCCAGAAGTAGTGAGGAGGCTTTTTTGGAGGCCTAGGCTTTTGCAAA
GATCGATCAAGAGACAGGATGAGGATCGTTTCGCATGATTGAACAAGATGGATTGCACGCAGGTTCTCCG
GCCGCTTGGGTGGAGAGGCTATTCGGCTATGACTGGGCACAACAGACAATCGGCTGCTCTGATGCCGCCG
TGTTCCGGCTGTCAGCGCAGGGGCGCCCGGTTCTTTTTGTCAAGACCGACCTGTCCGGTGCCCTGAATGA
ACTGCAAGACGAGGCAGCGCGGCTATCGTGGCTGGCCACGACGGGCGTTCCTTGCGCAGCTGTGCTCGAC
GTTGTCACTGAAGCGGGAAGGGACTGGCTGCTATTGGGCGAAGTGCCGGGGCAGGATCTCCTGTCATCTC
ACCTTGCTCCTGCCGAGAAAGTATCCATCATGGCTGATGCAATGCGGCGGCTGCATACGCTTGATCCGGC
TACCTGCCCATTCGACCACCAAGCGAAACATCGCATCGAGCGAGCACGTACTCGGATGGAAGCCGGTCTT
GTCGATCAGGATGATCTGGACGAAGAGCATCAGGGGCTCGCGCCAGCCGAACTGTTCGCCAGGCTCAAGG
CGAGCATGCCCGACGGCGAGGATCTCGTCGTGACCCATGGCGATGCCTGCTTGCCGAATATCATGGTGGA
AAATGGCCGCTTTTCTGGATTCATCGACTGTGGCCGGCTGGGTGTGGCGGACCGCTATCAGGACATAGCG
TTGGCTACCCGTGATATTGCTGAAGAGCTTGGCGGCGAATGGGCTGACCGCTTCCTCGTGCTTTACGGTA
TCGCCGCTCCCGATTCGCAGCGCATCGCCTTCTATCGCCTTCTTGACGAGTTCTTCTGAGCGGGACTCTG
GGGTTCGAAATGACCGACCAAGCGACGCCCAACCTGCCATCACGAGATTTCGATTCCACCGCCGCCTTCT
ATGAAAGGTTGGGCTTCGGAATCGTTTTCCGGGACGCCGGCTGGATGATCCTCCAGCGCGGGGATCTCAT
GCTGGAGTTCTTCGCCCACCCTAGGGGGAGGCTAACTGAAACACGGAAGGAGACAATACCGGAAGGAACC
CGCGCTATGACGGCAATAAAAAGACAGAATAAAACGCACGGTGTTGGGTCGTTTGTTCATAAACGCGGGG
TTCGGTCCCAGGGCTGGCACTCTGTCGATACCCCACCGAGACCCCATTGGGGCCAATACGCCCGCGTTTC
TTCCTTTTCCCCACCCCACCCCCCAAGTTCGGGTGAAGGCCCAGGGCTCGCAGCCAACGTCGGGGCGGCA
GGCCCTGCCATAGCCTCAGGTTACTCATATATACTTTAGATTGATTTAAAACTTCATTTTTAATTTAAAA
GGATCTAGGTGAAGATCCTTTTTGATAATCTCATGACCAAAATCCCTTAACGTGAGTTTTCGTTCCACTG
AGCGTCAGACCCCGTAGAAAAGATCAAAGGATCTTCTTGAGATCCTTTTTTTCTGCGCGTAATCTGCTGC
TTGCAAACAAAAAAACCACCGCTACCAGCGGTGGTTTGTTTGCCGGATCAAGAGCTACCAACTCTTTTTC
CGAAGGTAACTGGCTTCAGCAGAGCGCAGATACCAAATACTGTCCTTCTAGTGTAGCCGTAGTTAGGCCA
CCACTTCAAGAACTCTGTAGCACCGCCTACATACCTCGCTCTGCTAATCCTGTTACCAGTGGCTGCTGCC
AGTGGCGATAAGTCGTGTCTTACCGGGTTGGACTCAAGACGATAGTTACCGGATAAGGCGCAGCGGTCGG
GCTGAACGGGGGGTTCGTGCACACAGCCCAGCTTGGAGCGAACGACCTACACCGAACTGAGATACCTACA
GCGTGAGCTATGAGAAAGCGCCACGCTTCCCGAAGGGAGAAAGGCGGACAGGTATCCGGTAAGCGGCAGG
GTCGGAACAGGAGAGCGCACGAGGGAGCTTCCAGGGGGAAACGCCTGGTATCTTTATAGTCCTGTCGGGT
TTCGCCACCTCTGACTTGAGCGTCGATTTTTGTGATGCTCGTCAGGGGGGCGGAGCCTATGGAAAAACGC
CAGCAACGCGGCCTTTTTACGGTTCCTGGCCTTTTGCTGGCCTTTTGCTCACATGTTCTTTCCTGCGTTA
TCCCCTGATTCTGTGGATAACCGTATTACCGCCATGCAT
