>Addgene plasmid #45468 | pNLS-iRFP713 | addgene partial sequence | sequence record 64817 | CMV-F 5'-CGCAAATGGGCGGTAGGCGTG-3'
GCAGAGCTGGTTTAGTGAACCGTCAGATCCGCTAGCGCTACCGGACTCAGATCTCGAGCTCAAGCTTCGA
ATTCGCCACCATGTCGCGGAGGCGGCACAGCTACGAGAACGATGGTGGACAACCTCACAAAAGGAGGAAG
ACGTCTCCACCGGTCGCCACCATGGCGGAAGGATCCGTCGCCAGGCAGCCTGACCTCTTGACCTGCGACG
ATGAGCCGATCCATATCCCCGGTGCCATCCAACCGCATGGACTGCTGCTCGCCCTCGCCGCCGACATGAC
GATCGTTGCCGGCAGCGACAACCTTCCCGAACTCACCGGACTGGCGATCGGCGCCCTGATCGGCCGCTCT
GCGGCCGATGTCTTCGACTCGGAGACGCACAACCGTCTGACGATCGCCTTGGCCGAGCCCGGGGCGGCCG
TCGGAGCACCGATCACTGTCGGCTTCACGATGCGAAAGGACGCAGGCTTCATCGGCTCCTGGCATCGCCA
TGATCAGCTCATCTTCCTCGAGCTCGAGCCTCCCCAGCGGGACGTCGCCGAGCCGCAGGCGTTCTTCCGC
CGCACCAACAGCGCCATCCGCCGCCTGCAGGCCGCCGAAACCTTGGAAAGCGCCTGCGCCGCCGCGGCGC
AAGAGGTGCGGAAGATTACCGGCTTCGATCGGGTGATGATCTATCGCTTCGCCTCCGACTTCAGCGGCGA
AGTGATCGCAGAGGATCGGTGCGCCGAGGTCGAGTCAAAACTAGGCCTGCACTATCCTGCCTCAACCGTG
CCGGCGCAGGCCCGTCGGCTCTATACCATCAACCCGGTACGGATCATTCCCGATATCAATTATCGGCCGG
TGCCGGTCACCCCAGACCTCAATCCGGTCACCGGGCGGCCGATTGATCTTAGCTTCGCCATCCTGCGCAG
CGTCTCGCCCGTCCATCTGGAGTTCATGCGCAACATAGGCATGCACGGCACGATGTCGATCTCGATTTTG
CGCGGCGAGCGACTGTGGGGATTGATCGTTTGCCATCACCGAACGCCGTACTACGTCGATCTCGATGGCC
GC
