>Addgene plasmid #45468 | pNLS-iRFP713 | addgene partial sequence | sequence record 64820 | SV40-pA-R
ATAAACAAGTTAACAACAACAATTGCATTCATTTTATGTTTCAGGTTCAGGGGGAGGTGTGGGAGGTTTT
TTAAAGCAAGTAAAACCTCTACAAATGTGGTATGGCTGATTATGATCTAGAGTCGCGGCCGCTTACTCTT
CCATCACGCCGATCTGCCAGGCCAGAACCTGGGCGACTAGCTCGCAGGCTTGGCGGCCATCGAGATCGAC
GTAGTACGGCGTTCGGTGATGGCAAACGATCAATCCCCACAGTCGCTCGCCGCGCAAAATCGAGATCGAC
ATCGTGCCGTGCATGCCTATGTTGCGCATGAACTCCAGATGGACGGGCGAGACGCTGCGCAGGATGGCGA
AGCTAAGATCAATCGGCCGCCCGGTGACCGGATTGAGGTCTGGGGTGACCGGCACCGGCCGATAATTGAT
ATCGGGAATGATCCGTACCGGGTTGATGGTATAGAGCCGACGGGCCTGCGCCGGCACGGTTGAGGCAGGA
TAGTGCAGGCCTAGTTTTGACTCGACCTCGGCGCACCGATCCTCTGCGATCACTTCGCCGCTGAAGTCGG
AGGCGAAGCGATAGATCATCACCCGATCGAAGCCGGTAATCTTCCGCACCTCTTGCGCCGCGGCGGCGCA
GGCGCTTTCCAAGGTTTCGGCGGCCTGCAGGCGGCGGATGGCGCTGTTGGTGCGGCGGAAGAACGCCTGC
GGCTCGGCGACGTCCCGCTGGGGAGGCTCGAGCTCGAGGAAGATGAGCTGATCATGGCGATGCCAGGAGC
CGATGAAGCCTGCGTCCTTTCGCATCGTGAAGCCGACAGTGATCGGTGCTCCGACGGCCGCCCCGGG
